Addgene plasmid #224289: pcDNA3.1(+) Rheb(WT)
Depositing lab: Kevan Shokat. Publication: Targeting Ras-, Rho-, and Rab-family GTPases via a conserved cryptic pocket. Morstein J, Bowcut V, Fernando M, Yang Y, Zhu L, Jenkins ML, Evans JT, Guiley KZ, Peacock DM, Krahnke S, Lin Z, Taran KA, Huang BJ, Stephen AG, Burke JE, Lightstone FC, Shokat KM. Cell. 2024 Sep 6:S0092-8674(24)00908-5. doi: 10.1016/j.cell.2024.08.017. PubMed 39255801.
Backbone
  Vector backbone: pcDNA3.1(+)
  Vector type: Mammalian Expression
Growth in bacteria
  Bacterial resistance: Ampicillin, 100 μg/mL
  Growth temperature: 37°C
  Growth strain: DH5alpha
  Copy number: Unknown
Gene/Insert
  Gene/Insert name: Rheb
  Species: H. sapiens (human)
  Entrez Gene: RHEB (a.k.a. RHEB2)
  Cloning method: Gene Synthesis
Terms and licenses: Academic/Nonprofit Terms; Industry Terms: Not Available to Industry
How to cite: pcDNA3.1(+) Rheb(WT) was a gift from Kevan Shokat (Addgene plasmid # 224289 ; http://n2t.net/addgene:224289 ; RRID:Addgene_224289)
