[The description below was written by a language model from this plasmid's Addgene catalogue record and pLannotate feature annotations shown in this document.]
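Description:
pcDNA3.1(+) Rheb(WT) is a mammalian expression plasmid of about 5.9 kb that carries the wild-type human RHEB coding sequence, made by gene synthesis, in the pcDNA3.1(+) backbone. It is propagated in E. coli through a high-copy ColE1/pUC-type origin and selected with ampicillin via the β-lactamase gene and its own promoter. An f1 phage origin is also present, which in principle allows single-stranded DNA production. A second selection cassette places the neomycin phosphotransferase gene between the SV40 early promoter/enhancer and an SV40 polyadenylation signal, so that stably transfected mammalian cells can be selected with G418.

The RHEB open reading frame sits downstream of the human cytomegalovirus immediate-early enhancer and promoter and is followed by the bovine growth hormone polyadenylation signal, giving strong constitutive expression after transfection. A T7 promoter between the CMV promoter and the insert permits in vitro transcription and serves as a common sequencing primer site. The annotated coding region corresponds to RHEB alone, and no epitope tag or reporter fusion is recorded. Several short annotated fragments (bom, a truncated HIV-1 LTR match, ble, lacI, lac promoter/operator elements) appear to be backbone remnants or partial similarity hits from automated annotation rather than functional parts.

RHEB is a small Ras-family GTPase with low intrinsic GTPase activity that activates mTORC1 signalling, promoting phosphorylation of S6K1 and EIF4EBP1. The associated study concerns targeting Ras-, Rho- and Rab-family GTPases through a conserved cryptic pocket. The "WT" designation suggests the plasmid serves as a wild-type reference for RHEB expression in mammalian cells, although the record does not describe specific experiments.
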