Features (pLannotate 1.2.2; 20 found; start..end, strand, type, name):
     28..80      -  misc_feature   bom (fragment): basis of mobility region from pBR322
    235..614     +  enhancer       CMV enhancer: human cytomegalovirus immediate early enhancer
    615..818     +  promoter       CMV promoter: human cytomegalovirus (CMV) immediate early promoter
    814..847     +  LTR            5' LTR (truncated) (fragment): truncated 5' long terminal repeat (LTR) from HIV-1
    863..881     +  promoter       T7 promoter: promoter for bacteriophage T7 RNA polymerase
    923..1474    +  CDS            RHEB: RHEB_HUMAN - Also known as RHEB2. Experimental evidence at protein level: Swiss-Prot protein existence level 1. Activates the protein kinase activity of mTORC1, and thereby plays a role in the regulation of apoptosis. Stimulates the phosphorylation of S6K1 and EIF4EBP1 through activation of mTORC1 signaling. Has low intrinsic GTPase activity. From Homo sapiens (Human).
   1497..1721    +  polyA_signal   bGH poly(A) signal: bovine growth hormone polyadenylation signal
   1725..1746    +  promoter       SV40 promoter (fragment): SV40 enhancer and early promoter
   1767..2195    +  rep_origin     f1 ori (sequence partly withheld): f1 bacteriophage origin of replication; arrow indicates direction of (+) strand synthesis
   2209..2538    +  promoter       SV40 promoter: SV40 enhancer and early promoter
   2605..3396    +  CDS            neo: KKA2_KLEPN - Also known as kan, nptII. Experimental evidence at protein level: Swiss-Prot protein existence level 1. Resistance to kanamycin, neomycin, paromomycin, ribostamycin, butirosin and gentamicin B. From Klebsiella pneumoniae.
   3420..3578    +  CDS            ble (fragment): BLE_KLEPN - Experimental evidence at protein level: Swiss-Prot protein existence level 1. Binding protein with a strong affinity to the bleomycin family of antibiotics. Binds to CL990; an antimitotic-antibiotic compound. From Klebsiella pneumoniae.
   3573..3694    +  polyA_signal   SV40 poly(A) signal: SV40 polyadenylation signal
   3767..3783    -  protein_bind   lac operator: The lac repressor binds to the lac operator to inhibit transcription in E. coli. This inhibition can be relieved by adding lactose or isopropyl-β-D-thiogalactopyranoside (IPTG). lac repressor encoded by lacI
   3791..3821    -  promoter       lac promoter: promoter for the E. coli lac operon
   3836..3857    -  protein_bind   CAP binding site: CAP binding activates transcription in the presence of cAMP. E. coli catabolite activator protein
   3870..3962    -  CDS            lacI (fragment): lac repressor; lacI; The lac repressor binds to the lac operator to inhibit transcription in E. coli. This inhibition can be relieved by adding lactose or isopropyl-β-D-thiogalactopyranoside (IPTG).
   4145..4733    -  rep_origin     ori: high-copy-number ColE1/pMB1/pBR322/pUC origin of replication
   4904..5764    -  CDS            AmpR: β-lactamase; bla; confers resistance to ampicillin, carbenicillin, and related antibiotics
   5765..5869    -  promoter       AmpR promoter: bla
>Addgene plasmid #224289 | pcDNA3.1(+) Rheb(WT) | addgene full sequence | sequence record 445668 | Addgene NGS Result
GACGGATCGGGAGATCTCCCGATCCCCTATGGTGCACTCTCAGTACAATCTGCTCTGATGCCGCATAGTT
AAGCCAGTATCTGCTCCCTGCTTGTGTGTTGGAGGTCGCTGAGTAGTGCGCGAGCAAAATTTAAGCTACA
ACAAGGCAAGGCTTGACCGACAATTGCATGAAGAATCTGCTTAGGGTTAGGCGTTTTGCGCTGCTTCGCG
ATGTACGGGCCAGATATACGCGTTGACATTGATTATTGACTAGTTATTAATAGTAATCAATTACGGGGTC
ATTAGTTCATAGCCCATATATGGAGTTCCGCGTTACATAACTTACGGTAAATGGCCCGCCTGGCTGACCG
CCCAACGACCCCCGCCCATTGACGTCAATAATGACGTATGTTCCCATAGTAACGCCAATAGGGACTTTCC
ATTGACGTCAATGGGTGGAGTATTTACGGTAAACTGCCCACTTGGCAGTACATCAAGTGTATCATATGCC
AAGTACGCCCCCTATTGACGTCAATGACGGTAAATGGCCCGCCTGGCATTATGCCCAGTACATGACCTTA
TGGGACTTTCCTACTTGGCAGTACATCTACGTATTAGTCATCGCTATTACCATGGTGATGCGGTTTTGGC
AGTACATCAATGGGCGTGGATAGCGGTTTGACTCACGGGGATTTCCAAGTCTCCACCCCATTGACGTCAA
TGGGAGTTTGTTTTGGCACCAAAATCAACGGGACTTTCCAAAATGTCGTAACAACTCCGCCCCATTGACG
CAAATGGGCGGTAGGCGTGTACGGTGGGAGGTCTATATAAGCAGAGCTCTCTGGCTAACTAGAGAACCCA
CTGCTTACTGGCTTATCGAAATTAATACGACTCACTATAGGGAGACCCAAGCTGGCTAGCGTTTAAACTT
AAGCTTGCCACCATGCCGCAGTCCAAGTCCCGGAAGATCGCGATCCTGGGCTACCGGTCTGTGGGGAAAT
CCTCATTGACGATTCAATTTGTTGAAGGCCAATTTGTGGACTCCTACGATCCAACCATAGAAAACACTTT
TACAAAGTTGATCACAGTAAATGGACAAGAATATCATCTTCAACTTGTAGACACAGCCGGGCAAGATGAA
TATTCTATCTTTCCTCAGACATACTCCATAGATATTAATGGCTATATTCTTGTGTATTCTGTTACATCAA
TCAAAAGTTTTGAAGTGATTAAAGTTATCCATGGCAAATTGTTGGATATGGTGGGGAAAGTACAAATACC
TATTATGTTGGTTGGGAATAAGAAAGACCTGCATATGGAAAGGGTGATCAGTTATGAAGAAGGGAAAGCT
TTGGCAGAATCTTGGAATGCAGCTTTTTTGGAATCTTCTGCTAAAGAAAATCAGACTGCTGTGGATGTTT
TTCGAAGGATAATTTTGGAGGCAGAAAAAATGGACGGGGCAGCTTCACAAGGCAAGTCTTCATGCTCGGT
GATGTGAACCCGCTGATCAGCCTCGACTGTGCCTTCTAGTTGCCAGCCATCTGTTGTTTGCCCCTCCCCC
GTGCCTTCCTTGACCCTGGAAGGTGCCACTCCCACTGTCCTTTCCTAATAAAATGAGGAAATTGCATCGC
ATTGTCTGAGTAGGTGTCATTCTATTCTGGGGGGTGGGGTGGGGCAGGACAGCAAGGGGGAGGATTGGGA
AGACAATAGCAGGCATGCTGGGGATGCGGTGGGCTCTATGGCTTCTGAGGCGGAAAGAACCAGCTGGGGC
TCTAGGGGGTATCCCC
[124 nt withheld, positions 1767-1890]
C
[91 nt withheld, positions 1892-1982]
A
[49 nt withheld, positions 1984-2032]
CCTTTGACGTTGGAGTCCACGTTCTTT
[37 nt withheld, positions 2060-2096]
ACCCTATCTCGGTCTATTCTTTTGATTTATAAGGGATTTTGCCGATTTCGGCCTATTGGTTAAAAAATGA
GCTGATTTAACAAAAATTTAACGCGAATTAATTCTGTGGAATGTGTGTCAGTTAGGGTGTGGAAAGTCCC
CAGGCTCCCCAGCAGGCAGAAGTATGCAAAGCATGCATCTCAATTAGTCAGCAACCAGGTGTGGAAAGTC
CCCAGGCTCCCCAGCAGGCAGAAGTATGCAAAGCATGCATCTCAATTAGTCAGCAACCATAGTCCCGCCC
CTAACTCCGCCCATCCCGCCCCTAACTCCGCCCAGTTCCGCCCATTCTCCGCCCCATGGCTGACTAATTT
TTTTTATTTATGCAGAGGCCGAGGCCGCCTCTGCCTCTGAGCTATTCCAGAAGTAGTGAGGAGGCTTTTT
TGGAGGCCTAGGCTTTTGCAAAAAGCTCCCGGGAGCTTGTATATCCATTTTCGGATCTGATCAAGAGACA
GGATGAGGATCGTTTCGCATGATTGAACAAGATGGATTGCACGCAGGTTCTCCGGCCGCTTGGGTGGAGA
GGCTATTCGGCTATGACTGGGCACAACAGACAATCGGCTGCTCTGATGCCGCCGTGTTCCGGCTGTCAGC
GCAGGGGCGCCCGGTTCTTTTTGTCAAGACCGACCTGTCCGGTGCCCTGAATGAACTGCAGGACGAGGCA
GCGCGGCTATCGTGGCTGGCCACGACGGGCGTTCCTTGCGCAGCTGTGCTCGACGTTGTCACTGAAGCGG
GAAGGGACTGGCTGCTATTGGGCGAAGTGCCGGGGCAGGATCTCCTGTCATCTCACCTTGCTCCTGCCGA
GAAAGTATCCATCATGGCTGATGCAATGCGGCGGCTGCATACGCTTGATCCGGCTACCTGCCCATTCGAC
CACCAAGCGAAACATCGCATCGAGCGAGCACGTACTCGGATGGAAGCCGGTCTTGTCGATCAGGATGATC
TGGACGAAGAGCATCAGGGGCTCGCGCCAGCCGAACTGTTCGCCAGGCTCAAGGCGCGCATGCCCGACGG
CGAGGATCTCGTCGTGACCCATGGCGATGCCTGCTTGCCGAATATCATGGTGGAAAATGGCCGCTTTTCT
GGATTCATCGACTGTGGCCGGCTGGGTGTGGCGGACCGCTATCAGGACATAGCGTTGGCTACCCGTGATA
TTGCTGAAGAGCTTGGCGGCGAATGGGCTGACCGCTTCCTCGTGCTTTACGGTATCGCCGCTCCCGATTC
GCAGCGCATCGCCTTCTATCGCCTTCTTGACGAGTTCTTCTGAGCGGGACTCTGGGGTTCGAAATGACCG
ACCAAGCGACGCCCAACCTGCCATCACGAGATTTCGATTCCACCGCCGCCTTCTATGAAAGGTTGGGCTT
CGGAATCGTTTTCCGGGACGCCGGCTGGATGATCCTCCAGCGCGGGGATCTCATGCTGGAGTTCTTCGCC
CACCCCAACTTGTTTATTGCAGCTTATAATGGTTACAAATAAAGCAATAGCATCACAAATTTCACAAATA
AAGCATTTTTTTCACTGCATTCTAGTTGTGGTTTGTCCAAACTCATCAATGTATCTTATCATGTCTGTAT
ACCGTCGACCTCTAGCTAGAGCTTGGCGTAATCATGGTCATAGCTGTTTCCTGTGTGAAATTGTTATCCG
CTCACAATTCCACACAACATACGAGCCGGAAGCATAAAGTGTAAAGCCTGGGGTGCCTAATGAGTGAGCT
AACTCACATTAATTGCGTTGCGCTCACTGCCCGCTTTCCAGTCGGGAAACCTGTCGTGCCAGCTGCATTA
ATGAATCGGCCAACGCGCGGGGAGAGGCGGTTTGCGTATTGGGCGCTCTTCCGCTTCCTCGCTCACTGAC
TCGCTGCGCTCGGTCGTTCGGCTGCGGCGAGCGGTATCAGCTCACTCAAAGGCGGTAATACGGTTATCCA
CAGAATCAGGGGATAACGCAGGAAAGAACATGTGAGCAAAAGGCCAGCAAAAGGCCAGGAACCGTAAAAA
GGCCGCGTTGCTGGCGTTTTTCCATAGGCTCCGCCCCCCTGACGAGCATCACAAAAATCGACGCTCAAGT
CAGAGGTGGCGAAACCCGACAGGACTATAAAGATACCAGGCGTTTCCCCCTGGAAGCTCCCTCGTGCGCT
CTCCTGTTCCGACCCTGCCGCTTACCGGATACCTGTCCGCCTTTCTCCCTTCGGGAAGCGTGGCGCTTTC
TCATAGCTCACGCTGTAGGTATCTCAGTTCGGTGTAGGTCGTTCGCTCCAAGCTGGGCTGTGTGCACGAA
CCCCCCGTTCAGCCCGACCGCTGCGCCTTATCCGGTAACTATCGTCTTGAGTCCAACCCGGTAAGACACG
ACTTATCGCCACTGGCAGCAGCCACTGGTAACAGGATTAGCAGAGCGAGGTATGTAGGCGGTGCTACAGA
GTTCTTGAAGTGGTGGCCTAACTACGGCTACACTAGAAGAACAGTATTTGGTATCTGCGCTCTGCTGAAG
CCAGTTACCTTCGGAAAAAGAGTTGGTAGCTCTTGATCCGGCAAACAAACCACCGCTGGTAGCGGTGGTT
TTTTTGTTTGCAAGCAGCAGATTACGCGCAGAAAAAAAGGATCTCAAGAAGATCCTTTGATCTTTTCTAC
GGGGTCTGACGCTCAGTGGAACGAAAACTCACGTTAAGGGATTTTGGTCATGAGATTATCAAAAAGGATC
TTCACCTAGATCCTTTTAAATTAAAAATGAAGTTTTAAATCAATCTAAAGTATATATGAGTAAACTTGGT
CTGACAGTTACCAATGCTTAATCAGTGAGGCACCTATCTCAGCGATCTGTCTATTTCGTTCATCCATAGT
TGCCTGACTCCCCGTCGTGTAGATAACTACGATACGGGAGGGCTTACCATCTGGCCCCAGTGCTGCAATG
ATACCGCGAGACCCACGCTCACCGGCTCCAGATTTATCAGCAATAAACCAGCCAGCCGGAAGGGCCGAGC
GCAGAAGTGGTCCTGCAACTTTATCCGCCTCCATCCAGTCTATTAATTGTTGCCGGGAAGCTAGAGTAAG
TAGTTCGCCAGTTAATAGTTTGCGCAACGTTGTTGCCATTGCTACAGGCATCGTGGTGTCACGCTCGTCG
TTTGGTATGGCTTCATTCAGCTCCGGTTCCCAACGATCAAGGCGAGTTACATGATCCCCCATGTTGTGCA
AAAAAGCGGTTAGCTCCTTCGGTCCTCCGATCGTTGTCAGAAGTAAGTTGGCCGCAGTGTTATCACTCAT
GGTTATGGCAGCACTGCATAATTCTCTTACTGTCATGCCATCCGTAAGATGCTTTTCTGTGACTGGTGAG
TACTCAACCAAGTCATTCTGAGAATAGTGTATGCGGCGACCGAGTTGCTCTTGCCCGGCGTCAATACGGG
ATAATACCGCGCCACATAGCAGAACTTTAAAAGTGCTCATCATTGGAAAACGTTCTTCGGGGCGAAAACT
CTCAAGGATCTTACCGCTGTTGAGATCCAGTTCGATGTAACCCACTCGTGCACCCAACTGATCTTCAGCA
TCTTTTACTTTCACCAGCGTTTCTGGGTGAGCAAAAACAGGAAGGCAAAATGCCGCAAAAAAGGGAATAA
GGGCGACACGGAAATGTTGAATACTCATACTCTTCCTTTTTCAATATTATTGAAGCATTTATCAGGGTTA
TTGTCTCATGAGCGGATACATATTTGAATGTATTTAGAAAAATAAACAAATAGGGGTTCCGCGCACATTT
CCCCGAAAAGTGCCACCTGACGTC
